>Addgene plasmid #84157 | pFGC5941-PacI-ath-STTM828 | depositor partial sequence | sequence record 160713 | STTM
TGGAATACTCATCATTTAAGCAAGAGTTGTTGTTGTTATGGTCTAATTTAAATATGGTCTAAAGAAGAAG
AATTGGAATACTCATCTATTAAGCAAGA
