>Addgene plasmid #84157 | pFGC5941-PacI-ath-STTM828 | addgene partial sequence | sequence record 166777 | pFGC-RCS-1 5'-AATAAAAACTGACTCGGA-3'
CTCAGAATTCATGGATCCTAGGTGAGTCTAGAGAGTTAATTAAGTTTGCAAGCAGCAGATTACGCGCAGA
AAAAAAGGATCTCAAGGAGATCCTTTGGATCACAAAAAAAAGCCCGCTCATTAGGCGGGTTAAATCCCCG
GGTACTGCAGCCGATTCATTAATGCAGGTTAACCTGGCTTATCGAAATTAATACGACTCACTATAGGGAG
ACCGGCAGATCTGATCCCTACTCCAAAAATGTCAAAGATACAGTCTCAGAAGACCAAAGGGCTATTGAGA
CTTTTCAACAAAGGGTAGTTTCGGGAAACCTCCTCGGACTCCATTGCCCAGCTATCTGTCACTTCATCGA
AAGGACAGTGGAAAAGGAAGGTGGCTCCTACAAATGCCATCATTGCGATAAAGGAAAGGCTATCATTCAA
GATGCCTCTGCCGACAGTGGTCCCAAAGATGGACCCCCACCCACGAGGAGCATCGTGGGAAAAGAAGACG
TTCCAACCACGTCTTCAAAGCAAGTGGATTGATGTGACATCTCCACTGACGTAAGGGATGACGCACAATC
CCACCCCTACTCCAAAAATGTCAAAGATACTGTCTCAGAAGACCAAAGGGCTATTGAGACTTTTCAACAA
AGGGTAATTTCGGGAAACCTCCTCGGATTCCATTGCCCAGCTATCTGTCACCTCATCGAAAGGACAGTAG
AA
