>Addgene plasmid #84157 | pFGC5941-PacI-ath-STTM828 | addgene partial sequence | sequence record 166778 | M13-F20 5'-TGTAAAACGACGGCCAGT-3'
GTCTGCTGAGCCTCGACATGTTGTCGCAAAATTCGCCCTGGACCCGCCCAACGATTTGTCGTCACTGTCA
AGGTTTGACCTGCACTTCATTTGGGGCCCACATACACCAAAAAAATGCTGCATAATTCTCGGGGCAGCAA
GTCGGTTACCCGGCCGCCGTGCTGGACCGGGTTGAATGGTGCCCGTAACTTTCGGTAGAGCGGACGGCCA
ATACTCAACTTCAAGGAATCTCACCCATGCGCGCCGGCGGGGAACCGGAGTTCCCTTCAGTGAGCGTTAT
TAGTTCGCCGCTCGGTGTGTCGTAGATACTAGCCCCTGGGGCACTTTTGAAATTTGAATAAGATTTATGT
AATCAGTCTTTTAGGTTTGACCGGTTCTGCCGCTTTTTTTAAAATTGGATTTGTAATAATAAAACGCAAT
TGTTTGTTATTGTGGCGCTCTATCATAGATGTCGCTATAAACCTATTCAGCACAATATATTGTTTTCATT
TTAATATTGTACATATAAGTAGTAGGGTACAATCAGTAAATTGAACGGAGAATATTATTCATAAAAATAC
GATAGTAACGGGTGATATATTCATTAGAATGAACCGAAACCGGCGGTAAGGATCTGAGCTACACATGCTC
AGGTTTTTTACAACGTGCACAACAGAATTGAAAGCAAATATCATGCGATCATAGGCGTCTCGCATATCTC
ATTAAAGCAGGACTCTAGGGACCAGTCCCGGGTCTTAATTAAGAA
