[The description below was written by a language model from this plasmid's Addgene catalogue record.]
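Description:
pFGC5941-PacI-ath-STTM828 is a plant expression plasmid built on the pFGC5941-PacI backbone (about 8.6 kb without insert) and designed to knock down the function of microRNA 828 in Arabidopsis thaliana. It is maintained as a high-copy plasmid in E. coli under dual chloramphenicol and kanamycin selection, and transformed plants are selected with the herbicide Basta. The record does not list the origins of replication, T-DNA borders or other backbone features, and no feature table is provided, so these details cannot be confirmed here.

The payload is a roughly 2.8 kb cassette inserted as a PacI fragment, with both PacI sites retained. According to the depositor, this fragment carries a doubled CaMV 35S promoter (2x35S), the short tandem target mimic STTM828, a 35S terminator and a chloramphenicol resistance gene. The strong constitutive 2x35S promoter drives transcription of the STTM RNA, and the 35S terminator ends the transcript. Because the chloramphenicol marker travels with the cassette while kanamycin resistance presumably comes from the backbone, double selection allows recovery of plasmids that have taken up the PacI insert.

In general, an STTM is a non-coding RNA containing two imperfect binding sites for a given miRNA joined by a short spacer; the mismatched sites resist cleavage, sequester the miRNA and promote its degradation. Here the stated purpose is to target miR828 for destruction, relieving repression of its endogenous targets. The construct is therefore suited to loss-of-function studies of miR828 in Arabidopsis.
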