Addgene plasmid #84157: pFGC5941-PacI-ath-STTM828
Purpose: target miRNA828 for destruction in Arabidopsis thaliana
Depositing lab: Guiliang Tang. Depositing organization: Michigan Technological University. Publication: Construction of short tandem target mimic (STTM) to block the functions of plant and animal microRNAs. Tang G, Yan J, Gu Y, Qiao M, Fan R, Mao Y, Tang X. Methods. 2012 Oct;58(2):118-25. doi: 10.1016/j.ymeth.2012.10.006. Epub 2012 Oct 23. PubMed 23098881.
Backbone
  Vector backbone: pFGC5941-PacI
  Backbone manufacturer: Guiliang Tang (Addgene plasmid # 44182)
  Backbone size w/o insert (bp): 8608
  Vector type: Plant Expression
  Selectable markers: Basta
Growth in bacteria
  Bacterial resistance: Chloramphenicol and Kanamycin, 25 & 50 μg/mL
  Growth temperature: 37°C
  Growth strain: DH5alpha
  Copy number: High Copy
Gene/Insert
  Gene/Insert name: STTM828
  Species: A. thaliana (mustard weed)
  Insert size (bp): 2846
  Promoter: 2x35S
  Cloning method: Restriction Enzyme; 5′ cloning site PacI (not destroyed); 3′ cloning site PacI (not destroyed)
  Sequencing primers: 5′ CACTATCCTTCGCAAGACCCTTCC; 3′ CAACACATGAGCGAAACCCTATAA
Terms and licenses: Academic/Nonprofit Terms; Industry Terms: Not Available to Industry
Depositor comments: The insert within this plasmid contains a 2x35S promoter, STTM, T35S and CmR.
How to cite: pFGC5941-PacI-ath-STTM828 was a gift from Guiliang Tang (Addgene plasmid # 84157 ; http://n2t.net/addgene:84157 ; RRID:Addgene_84157)
